Addgene plasmid #200234: pcDNA3.1_SV40-iBlue-pA
Purpose: (Empty Backbone) Backbone for cloning iSBH-sgRNAs
Depositing lab: Tatjana Sauka-Spengler. Depositing organization: University of Oxford. Publication: Specific Modulation of CRISPR Transcriptional Activators through RNA-Sensing Guide RNAs in Mammalian Cells and Zebrafish Embryos. Pelea O, Mayes S, Ferry QRV, Fulga TA, Sauka-Spengler T. bioRxiv 2023.05.08.539738 10.1101/2023.05.08.539738.
Backbone
  Vector backbone: pcDNA
  Vector type: Mammalian Expression
Growth in bacteria
  Bacterial resistance: Ampicillin, 100 μg/mL
  Growth temperature: 37°C
  Growth strain: DH5alpha
  Copy number: High Copy
Gene/Insert
  Gene/Insert name: None
Terms and licenses: Academic/Nonprofit Terms; Industry Terms: Not Available to Industry
Depositor comments: Please visit https://www.biorxiv.org/content/10.1101/2023.05.08.539738v1 for bioRxiv preprint.
How to cite: pcDNA3.1_SV40-iBlue-pA was a gift from Tatjana Sauka-Spengler (Addgene plasmid # 200234 ; http://n2t.net/addgene:200234 ; RRID:Addgene_200234)
