[The description below was written by a language model from this plasmid's Addgene catalogue record and pLannotate feature annotations shown in this document.]
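Description:
pcDNA3.1_SV40-iBlue-pA is a 4.9 kb pcDNA-derived mammalian expression plasmid deposited as an empty backbone for cloning iSBH-sgRNAs, the RNA-sensing guide RNAs described in the associated work on conditional control of CRISPR transcriptional activators in mammalian cells and zebrafish embryos. It is maintained in E. coli as a high-copy plasmid through a ColE1/pUC-type origin and is selected with ampicillin via a β-lactamase gene driven by its own promoter. An f1 phage origin and remnants of the lac promoter/operator region are also present as backbone carry-over.

The feature table shows two functional units. In place of the usual CMV expression cassette (only a short CMV enhancer fragment remains), a human U6 RNA polymerase III promoter sits upstream of the Streptococcus pyogenes Cas9 guide RNA scaffold. A short gap between the promoter and the scaffold is presumably where the guide or sensor sequence is inserted, although the record does not describe the cloning sites or strategy. Only a fragment of the bGH polyadenylation signal follows the scaffold.

Downstream, the SV40 enhancer/early promoter drives a coding sequence that the annotation software matches to mIFP, a monomeric infrared fluorescent protein derived from a bacteriophytochrome. This most likely corresponds to the "iBlue" reporter in the plasmid name, although the record does not define that term. The reporter is followed by a short leftover fragment of a bleomycin-resistance gene and the SV40 poly(A) signal, which suggests the reporter replaced the original mammalian selection marker, so no intact mammalian drug selection is annotated. The fluorescent cassette would plausibly mark transfected cells that receive the guide RNA plasmid.
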