Features (pLannotate 1.2.2; 18 found; start..end, strand, type, name):
     28..80      -  misc_feature   bom (fragment): basis of mobility region from pBR322
    235..254     +  enhancer       CMV enhancer (fragment): human cytomegalovirus immediate early enhancer
    255..495     +  promoter       U6 promoter: RNA polymerase III promoter for human U6 snRNA
    522..597     +  misc_RNA       gRNA scaffold: guide RNA scaffold for the Streptococcus pyogenes CRISPR/Cas9 system
    606..640     +  polyA_signal   bGH poly(A) signal (fragment): bovine growth hormone polyadenylation signal
    644..665     +  promoter       SV40 promoter (fragment): SV40 enhancer and early promoter
    686..1114    +  rep_origin     f1 ori (sequence partly withheld): f1 bacteriophage origin of replication; arrow indicates direction of (+) strand synthesis
   1128..1457    +  promoter       SV40 promoter: SV40 enhancer and early promoter
   1504..2463    +  CDS            mIFP: naturally monomeric infrared fluorescent protein derived from a truncated bacteriophytochrome (Yu et al., 2015)
   2489..2614    +  CDS            ble (fragment): BLE_KLEPN - Experimental evidence at protein level: Swiss-Prot protein existence level 1. Binding protein with a strong affinity to the bleomycin family of antibiotics. Binds to CL990; an antimitotic-antibiotic compound. From Klebsiella pneumoniae.
   2609..2730    +  polyA_signal   SV40 poly(A) signal: SV40 polyadenylation signal
   2803..2819    -  protein_bind   lac operator: The lac repressor binds to the lac operator to inhibit transcription in E. coli. This inhibition can be relieved by adding lactose or isopropyl-β-D-thiogalactopyranoside (IPTG). lac repressor encoded by lacI
   2827..2857    -  promoter       lac promoter: promoter for the E. coli lac operon
   2872..2893    -  protein_bind   CAP binding site: CAP binding activates transcription in the presence of cAMP. E. coli catabolite activator protein
   2906..2998    -  CDS            lacI (fragment): lac repressor; lacI; The lac repressor binds to the lac operator to inhibit transcription in E. coli. This inhibition can be relieved by adding lactose or isopropyl-β-D-thiogalactopyranoside (IPTG).
   3181..3769    -  rep_origin     ori: high-copy-number ColE1/pMB1/pBR322/pUC origin of replication
   3940..4800    -  CDS            AmpR: β-lactamase; bla; confers resistance to ampicillin, carbenicillin, and related antibiotics
   4801..4905    -  promoter       AmpR promoter: bla
>Addgene plasmid #200234 | pcDNA3.1_SV40-iBlue-pA | addgene full sequence | sequence record 396674 | Addgene NGS Result
GACGGATCGGGAGATCTCCCGATCCCCTATGGTGCACTCTCAGTACAATCTGCTCTGATGCCGCATAGTT
AAGCCAGTATCTGCTCCCTGCTTGTGTGTTGGAGGTCGCTGAGTAGTGCGCGAGCAAAATTTAAGCTACA
ACAAGGCAAGGCTTGACCGACAATTGCATGAAGAATCTGCTTAGGGTTAGGCGTTTTGCGCTGCTTCGCG
ATGTACGGGCCAGATATACGCGTTGACATTGATTATTGACTAGTGAGGGCCTATTTCCCATGATTCCTTC
ATATTTGCATATACGATACAAGGCTGTTAGAGAGATAATTGGAATTAATTTGACTGTAAACACAAAGATA
TTAGTACAAAATACGTGACGTAGAAAGTAATAATTTCTTGGGTAGTTTGCAGTTTTAAAATTATGTTTTA
AAATGGACTATCATATGCTTACCGTAACTTGAAAGTATTTCGATTTCTTGGCTTTATATATCTTGTGGAA
AGGACGAAACACCGGGTCTTCGAGAAGACCTGTTTTAGAGCTAGAAATAGCAAGTTAAAATAAGGCTAGT
CCGTTATCAACTTGAAAAAGTGGCACCGAGTCGGTGCTTTTTTGCTAGCAGGCATGCTGGGGATGCGGTG
GGCTCTATGGCTTCTGAGGCGGAAAGAACCAGCTGGGGCTCTAGGGGGTATCCCC
[124 nt withheld, positions 686-809]
C
[91 nt withheld, positions 811-901]
A
[49 nt withheld, positions 903-951]
CCTTTGACGTTGGAGTCCACGTTCTTT
[37 nt withheld, positions 979-1015]
ACCCTATCTCGGTCTATTCTTTTGATTTATAAGGGATTTTGCCGATTTCGGCCTATTGGTTAAAAAATGA
GCTGATTTAACAAAAATTTAACGCGAATTAATTCTGTGGAATGTGTGTCAGTTAGGGTGTGGAAAGTCCC
CAGGCTCCCCAGCAGGCAGAAGTATGCAAAGCATGCATCTCAATTAGTCAGCAACCAGGTGTGGAAAGTC
CCCAGGCTCCCCAGCAGGCAGAAGTATGCAAAGCATGCATCTCAATTAGTCAGCAACCATAGTCCCGCCC
CTAACTCCGCCCATCCCGCCCCTAACTCCGCCCAGTTCCGCCCATTCTCCGCCCCATGGCTGACTAATTT
TTTTTATTTATGCAGAGGCCGAGGCCGCCTCTGCCTCTGAGCTATTCCAGAAGTAGTGAGGAGGCTTTTT
TGGAGGCCTAGGCTTTTGCAAAAAGCTCCCGGGAGCTTGTATATCCATTTTCGGATCTGATCGCCACCAT
GTCGGTACCGCTGACTACCTCAGCATTCGGCCACGCGTTTCTGGCTAACTGTGAACGCGAGCAGATCCAC
CTGGCGGGCTCCATTCAGCCGCACGGTATCCTGCTGGCTGTGAAAGAGCCGGACAACGTGGTGATCCAGG
CTTCTATTAACGCTGCGGAGTTCCTGAACACCAACTCTGTTGTTGGCCGTCCGCTGCGTGACCTGGGCGG
CGATCTGCCTTTGCAGATCCTGCCGCACCTGAACGGCCCGCTGCACCTGGCTCCGATGACCCTGCGTTGT
ACCGTGGGTTCTCCGCCGCGTCGTGTGGACTGTACCATTCATCGTCCGTCTAACGGCGGCCTGATCGTAG
AACTGGAACCAGCAACCAAGACCACTAACATTGCGCCGGCTCTGGACGGTGCGTTTCATCGTATCACTTC
TTCATCCTCCCTGATGGGCCTGTGTGACGAAACCGCGACTATTATCCGTGAGATTACTGGCTACGACCGT
GTGATGGTAGTACGTTTCGATGAAGAGGGTAATGGCCAAATTCTGTCCGAACGTCGTCGTGCGGACCTGG
AAGCGTTCCTGGGTAACCGCTACCCGGCGTCTACTATTCCGCAGATCGCTCGTCGCCTGTACGAACATAA
CCGTGTTCGCCTGCTGGTAGATGTGAACTATACTCCGGTTCCGCTACAGCCGCGCATCAGCCCGCTGAAC
GGTCGTGATCTGGATATGTCCCTGTCTTGCCTGCGCTCTATGTCCCCGTGCCACCAGAAATACATGCAGG
ACATGGGCGTTGGCGCGACCCTGGTTTGCTCTCTGATGGTGTCTGGTCGTCTGTGGGGTCTGATCGCTTG
CCACCACTACGAACCGCGCTTCGTTCCGTTCCACATTCGCGCTGCTGGCGAAGCGCTGGCGGAAACTTGT
GCGATCCGCATCGCGACGCTGGAGAGCTTTGCACAGTCTCAGTCCAAATGATGTACAAGTAAAGCACGTG
CTACGAGATTTCGATTCCACCGCCGCCTTCTATGAAAGGTTGGGCTTCGGAATCGTTTTCCGGGACGCCG
GCTGGATGATCCTCCAGCGCGGGGATCTCATGCTGGAGTTCTTCGCCCACCCCAACTTGTTTATTGCAGC
TTATAATGGTTACAAATAAAGCAATAGCATCACAAATTTCACAAATAAAGCATTTTTTTCACTGCATTCT
AGTTGTGGTTTGTCCAAACTCATCAATGTATCTTATCATGTCTGTATACCGTCGACCTCTAGCTAGAGCT
TGGCGTAATCATGGTCATAGCTGTTTCCTGTGTGAAATTGTTATCCGCTCACAATTCCACACAACATACG
AGCCGGAAGCATAAAGTGTAAAGCCTGGGGTGCCTAATGAGTGAGCTAACTCACATTAATTGCGTTGCGC
TCACTGCCCGCTTTCCAGTCGGGAAACCTGTCGTGCCAGCTGCATTAATGAATCGGCCAACGCGCGGGGA
GAGGCGGTTTGCGTATTGGGCGCTCTTCCGCTTCCTCGCTCACTGACTCGCTGCGCTCGGTCGTTCGGCT
GCGGCGAGCGGTATCAGCTCACTCAAAGGCGGTAATACGGTTATCCACAGAATCAGGGGATAACGCAGGA
AAGAACATGTGAGCAAAAGGCCAGCAAAAGGCCAGGAACCGTAAAAAGGCCGCGTTGCTGGCGTTTTTCC
ATAGGCTCCGCCCCCCTGACGAGCATCACAAAAATCGACGCTCAAGTCAGAGGTGGCGAAACCCGACAGG
ACTATAAAGATACCAGGCGTTTCCCCCTGGAAGCTCCCTCGTGCGCTCTCCTGTTCCGACCCTGCCGCTT
ACCGGATACCTGTCCGCCTTTCTCCCTTCGGGAAGCGTGGCGCTTTCTCATAGCTCACGCTGTAGGTATC
TCAGTTCGGTGTAGGTCGTTCGCTCCAAGCTGGGCTGTGTGCACGAACCCCCCGTTCAGCCCGACCGCTG
CGCCTTATCCGGTAACTATCGTCTTGAGTCCAACCCGGTAAGACACGACTTATCGCCACTGGCAGCAGCC
ACTGGTAACAGGATTAGCAGAGCGAGGTATGTAGGCGGTGCTACAGAGTTCTTGAAGTGGTGGCCTAACT
ACGGCTACACTAGAAGAACAGTATTTGGTATCTGCGCTCTGCTGAAGCCAGTTACCTTCGGAAAAAGAGT
TGGTAGCTCTTGATCCGGCAAACAAACCACCGCTGGTAGCGGTGGTTTTTTTGTTTGCAAGCAGCAGATT
ACGCGCAGAAAAAAAGGATCTCAAGAAGATCCTTTGATCTTTTCTACGGGGTCTGACGCTCAGTGGAACG
AAAACTCACGTTAAGGGATTTTGGTCATGAGATTATCAAAAAGGATCTTCACCTAGATCCTTTTAAATTA
AAAATGAAGTTTTAAATCAATCTAAAGTATATATGAGTAAACTTGGTCTGACAGTTACCAATGCTTAATC
AGTGAGGCACCTATCTCAGCGATCTGTCTATTTCGTTCATCCATAGTTGCCTGACTCCCCGTCGTGTAGA
TAACTACGATACGGGAGGGCTTACCATCTGGCCCCAGTGCTGCAATGATACCGCGAGACCCACGCTCACC
GGCTCCAGATTTATCAGCAATAAACCAGCCAGCCGGAAGGGCCGAGCGCAGAAGTGGTCCTGCAACTTTA
TCCGCCTCCATCCAGTCTATTAATTGTTGCCGGGAAGCTAGAGTAAGTAGTTCGCCAGTTAATAGTTTGC
GCAACGTTGTTGCCATTGCTACAGGCATCGTGGTGTCACGCTCGTCGTTTGGTATGGCTTCATTCAGCTC
CGGTTCCCAACGATCAAGGCGAGTTACATGATCCCCCATGTTGTGCAAAAAAGCGGTTAGCTCCTTCGGT
CCTCCGATCGTTGTCAGAAGTAAGTTGGCCGCAGTGTTATCACTCATGGTTATGGCAGCACTGCATAATT
CTCTTACTGTCATGCCATCCGTAAGATGCTTTTCTGTGACTGGTGAGTACTCAACCAAGTCATTCTGAGA
ATAGTGTATGCGGCGACCGAGTTGCTCTTGCCCGGCGTCAATACGGGATAATACCGCGCCACATAGCAGA
ACTTTAAAAGTGCTCATCATTGGAAAACGTTCTTCGGGGCGAAAACTCTCAAGGATCTTACCGCTGTTGA
GATCCAGTTCGATGTAACCCACTCGTGCACCCAACTGATCTTCAGCATCTTTTACTTTCACCAGCGTTTC
TGGGTGAGCAAAAACAGGAAGGCAAAATGCCGCAAAAAAGGGAATAAGGGCGACACGGAAATGTTGAATA
CTCATACTCTTCCTTTTTCAATATTATTGAAGCATTTATCAGGGTTATTGTCTCATGAGCGGATACATAT
TTGAATGTATTTAGAAAAATAAACAAATAGGGGTTCCGCGCACATTTCCCCGAAAAGTGCCACCTGACGT
C
